Addgene plasmid #132953: pYZ673
Purpose: crRNA entry vector of Pfba1-BsaI pad-TEF1 Term with FnCas12a in Schizosaccharomyces pombe
Depositing lab: Jef Boeke. Depositing organization: NYU Grossman School of Medicine. Publication: CRISPR-Cas12a system in fission yeast for multiplex genomic editing and CRISPR interference. Zhao Y, Boeke JD. Nucleic Acids Res. 2020 Jun 4;48(10):5788-5798. doi: 10.1093/nar/gkaa329. PubMed 32374858.
Backbone
  Vector backbone: pombe ars1/ura4
  Backbone size w/o insert (bp): 7376
  Total vector size (bp): 12436
  Vector type: CRISPR, Synthetic Biology
  Selectable markers: Spura4
Growth in bacteria
  Bacterial resistance: Ampicillin, 100 μg/mL
  Growth temperature: 30°C
  Growth strain: DH5alpha
  Growth instructions: 30°C recommended for this large plasmid. 37°C may also be fine for bacteria growth.
  Copy number: Unknown
Gene/Insert
  Gene/Insert name: FnCas12a (alt name: FnCpf1)
  gRNA/shRNA sequence: N/A
  Species: H. sapiens (human)
  Promoter: adh1
  Cloning method: Gateway Cloning
  Sequencing primers: 5′ CAGTGCCCTACAACAACTAAGAAAATGG; 3′ GGGGATCGCAAATTAAAGCCTTCGAG
Terms and licenses: Academic/Nonprofit Terms; Industry Terms: Not Available to Industry
How to cite: pYZ673 was a gift from Jef Boeke (Addgene plasmid # 132953 ; http://n2t.net/addgene:132953 ; RRID:Addgene_132953)
