[The description below was written by a language model from this plasmid's Addgene catalogue record and pLannotate feature annotations shown in this document.]
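Description:
pYZ673 is an episomal CRISPR-Cas12a shuttle plasmid of about 12.4 kb for genome editing in the fission yeast Schizosaccharomyces pombe. It is built on a pombe ars1/ura4 backbone. In yeast it replicates autonomously through the S. pombe ars1 sequence and is selected by complementation of uracil auxotrophy with the ura4 marker (orotidine 5'-phosphate decarboxylase). In E. coli it is propagated through a high-copy ColE1/pUC-type origin with ampicillin resistance (bla). An f1 origin and remnants of a pUC-style lac/lacZα region, including a T7 promoter and fragments of the multiple cloning site, are also present.

The plasmid carries two functional units. The first is a nuclease cassette in which the S. pombe adh1 promoter drives FnCas12a (FnCpf1, from Francisella tularensis subsp. novicida). The nuclease is fused at its C-terminus to a bipartite nucleoplasmin nuclear localization signal and a 3xHA epitope tag, and the cassette ends with the S. cerevisiae CYC1 terminator. The catalogue lists the insert species as human, which may indicate codon optimisation, but the record does not say so. The second unit is a crRNA entry site, described as an fba1 promoter followed by a BsaI "pad" and a TEF1 terminator. The BsaI placeholder allows crRNA spacers or arrays to be inserted by type IIS cloning. The feature table annotates the TEF terminator, but the fba1 promoter and BsaI pad are not called and presumably lie in the unannotated stretch upstream of it.

No guide is preloaded, so pYZ673 serves as a single-plasmid starting vector. Once user-defined crRNAs are cloned in, it co-expresses nuclease and guide. The associated work used this system for multiplex genome editing and CRISPR interference in fission yeast.
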