Features (pLannotate 1.2.2; 21 found; start..end, strand, type, name):
      2..94      +  CDS            lacI (fragment): lac repressor; lacI; The lac repressor binds to the lac operator to inhibit transcription in E. coli. This inhibition can be relieved by adding lactose or isopropyl-β-D-thiogalactopyranoside (IPTG).
    107..128     +  protein_bind   CAP binding site: CAP binding activates transcription in the presence of cAMP. E. coli catabolite activator protein
    143..173     +  promoter       lac promoter: promoter for the E. coli lac operon
    177..199     +  protein_bind   lac operator (fragment): The lac repressor binds to the lac operator to inhibit transcription in E. coli. This inhibition can be relieved by adding lactose or isopropyl-β-D-thiogalactopyranoside (IPTG). lac repressor encoded by lacI
    240..258     +  promoter       T7 promoter: promoter for bacteriophage T7 RNA polymerase
    261..295     -  misc_feature   MCS (fragment): pUC18/19 multiple cloning site
   1573..1770    +  terminator     TEF terminator: Ashbya gossypii TEF terminator
   1827..1984    +  CDS            lacZα (fragment): LacZα fragment of β-galactosidase; lacZ fragment
   1988..2443    +  rep_origin     f1 ori (sequence partly withheld): f1 bacteriophage origin of replication; arrow indicates direction of (+) strand synthesis
   2879..3673    -  CDS            S. pombe ura4: orotidine 5'-phosphate decarboxylase, required for uracil biosynthesis; Schizosaccharomyces pombe ura4
   4293..5076    -  rep_origin     ars1: Schizosaccharomyces pombe autonomously replicating sequence ars1
   5262..6003    +  promoter       adh1 promoter: promoter for the Schizosaccharomyces pombe adh1 gene encoding alcohol dehydrogenase
   6005..6023    -  misc_feature   MCS (fragment): pUC18/19 multiple cloning site
   6024..9923    +  CDS            cas12a: CS12A_FRATN - Also known as cpf1 From Francisella tularensis subsp. novicida (strain U112).
   9924..9971    +  CDS            nucleoplasmin NLS: bipartite nuclear localization signal from nucleoplasmin
   9978..10058   +  CDS            3xHA: three tandem HA epitope tags
  10074..10321   +  terminator     CYC1 terminator: S. cerevisiae CYC1; transcription terminator for CYC1
  10431..10505   +  CDS            hus5 (fragment): UBC9_SCHPO - Also known as ubc9. Experimental evidence at protein level: Swiss-Prot protein existence level 1. Catalyzes the covalent attachment of ubiquitin-like protein SUMO/Smt3 to other proteins. Required for efficient recovery from DNA damage or S-phase arrest and normal mitosis. This may be as part of a checkpoint independent recovery process. From Schizosaccharomyces pombe (strain 972 / ATCC 24843) (Fission yeast).
  10527..10631   +  promoter       AmpR promoter: bla
  10632..11492   +  CDS            AmpR: β-lactamase; bla; confers resistance to ampicillin, carbenicillin, and related antibiotics
  11663..12251   +  rep_origin     ori: high-copy-number ColE1/pMB1/pBR322/pUC origin of replication
>Addgene plasmid #132953 | pYZ673 | addgene full sequence | sequence record 310101 | Addgene NGS Result
AGCGCCCAATACGCAAACCGCCTCTCCCCGCGCGTTGGCCGATTCATTAATGCAGCTGGCACGACAGGTT
TCCCGACTGGAAAGCGGGCAGTGAGCGCAACGCAATTAATGTGAGTTAGCTCACTCATTAGGCACCCCAG
GCTTTACACTTTATGCTTCCGGCTCGTATGTTGTGTGGAATTGTGAGCGGATAACAATTTCACACAGGAA
ACAGCTATGACCATGATTACGCCAAGCTCTAATACGACTCACTATAGGGAAAGCTTGCATGCCTGCAGGT
CGACTCTAGAGGATCGGCCGGCCCGCGGCCGCACAGTCTCATACTCTTCTAGTCAAGTCTCATCCTCTTC
CACTCTCTCAATTCCTTTTTATCAATGTTTCTTCCTCTTGTTATGTACACAAACGATGATCTCTTCTCTC
ACCTCATTGCTGGACTAATATTACTCGTGGCCAAGCGAAACACAAGTGGTACTAGATAACCAAAAAATGA
TAAAGCATTCAATCAATCAAACCACTTACGAAATTCATACTCCCGTAAACGAATGCCGGTCGGACGCATG
GAAAATCATCAATACGTGAGAGAGCTACTTAGTTGTGCACTTTGTATATGTCCAAAAATACTTTTCATTT
CACATACCTGCTTGTGTAAAGACAGTGATGAAATGCGGTGCAAAGTGTCTATTCTTACATTGATGGTAAA
GCTAATTCAAGCATGCTTGGAAGAAGAATTGCCTTGCATTTCTTGATCATTTGACCCAGGCGACAACTAT
AAAATAAGAATACTACCGAAGATGCAGATGGGGTGTGTGGGCACAACACCATCGAACCGAACCGAGACGG
CCAGACTGTGATAACAAAAGAAATGCATTAGTTTAGTTGGCTGGTTCAAGTTGGTTGAGTAGAAAAATCC
ATCACTCAAACTGGGAAGTAGGGATGGCTGGGAGAATGGAGAAGCGAGACGAGACGAGACAAGACAAGAG
GAGATGAAATGAAATTAATGAAAAGAAATGAATAGAAATGAAATAGACATATGAATAGTATAGGGCAGGT
TAGATGTTTGTATTTATAAATGTTTAATGCTTAGGTTTGTATTTATGTTTACGTTGGTAATGTTTCTTTT
GTTTGTGTTTGTGCATCGGGTGAACGAGTTGGTTACCGCCGCCGCCGCTTCCTTTTGCCTTGACACACAC
CACGCAACGTGTTACGGTTCTTGAACGGAATTGCGTACTTCGATGCAGAGCGCTATCGGGGGGATTGGGG
ATGGTAAATGGAAGAAATCAAAAACTTCTTTTGACGTCAACCCCTAAAACAGGGGACGGTGATTGGTGGT
AACCACGGACCGGATAGGTATCGATATGCACATCAGGTGAGAAGTTTTTCCGAGGCCAACTCCGGCTCCA
TGGTATATAATAGAGGGTTGCGCGCTACTGTTGCAGTATCATACTTCCAAAGGTCGTATAGAACACACAC
ACAAATTAGCAAAATGAATTTCTACTGTTGTAGATCGAGACCTCCCTGCAAGACCATCTACAAAGTTGGT
CTCCAATTTCTACTGTTGTAGATTGAGTCAGTACTGACAATAAAAAGATTCTTGTTTTCAAGAACTTGTC
ATTTGTATAGTTTTTTTATATTGTAGTTGTTCTATTTTAATCAAATGTTAGCGTGATTTATATTTTTTTT
CGCCTCGACATCATCTGCCCAGATGCGAAGTTAAGTGCGCAGAAAGTAATATCATGCGTCAATCGTATGT
GAATGCTGGTCGCTATACTGCTGTCGATTCGATACTAACGCCGCCATCCAGTGTCGAAGCGGCCGCGCGA
GCTCGAATTCACTGGCCGTCGTTTTACAACGTCGTGACTGGGAAAACCCTGGCGTTACCCAACTTAATCG
CCTTGCAGCACATCCCCCTTTCGCCAGCTGGCGTAATAGCGAAGAGGCCCGCACCGATCGCCCTTCCCAA
CAGTTGCGCAGCCTGAATGGCGAATGG
[124 nt withheld, positions 1988-2111]
C
[91 nt withheld, positions 2113-2203]
A
[49 nt withheld, positions 2205-2253]
CCTTTGACGTTGGAGTCCACGTTCTTT
[37 nt withheld, positions 2281-2317]
ACCCTATCTCGGTCTATTCTTTTGATTTATAAGGGATTTTGCCGATTTCGGCCTATTGGTTAAAAAATGA
GCTGATTTAACAAAAATTTAACGCGAATTTTAACAAAATATTAACGTTTACAATTTAGCTTGTGATATTG
ACGAAACTTTTTGACATCTAATTTATTCTGTTCCAACACCAATGTTTATAACCAAGTTTTATCTTGTTTG
TCTACATGGTATTTTACATTCATCTACATACATCTTTCATTGGCTTTGTACATAGTTATCATTACAAGTC
TAAAAAAATTCACTCTTTTCTTATTCAATGTCAATCCAAGAGAAAAGATTGTGGTAATGTTGTAGGAGCA
TGTTTAATAAATTACTATAGCAAATTACTTTTTATTCCCAAGGTGTTTATCTATAATAGTTAATATTTTA
GTCGCTACATAAAATTTTACCAAAGAGTACTTGTATACTAATTCTAAATGCCTTCTGACATAAAACGCCT
AGGAAAACAAACGCAAACAAGGCATCGACTTTTTCAATAACCAACCAAAAAAATTTTACATTAGTCTTTT
TTTAATGCTGAGAAAGTCTTTGCTGATATGCCTTCCAACCAGCTTCTCTATATCTCTTGGCTTCGACAAC
AGGATTACGACCAGCTCCATAGACTCCACGACCAACAATGATGATATCGCTACCGCAGTTTACAATCACT
TCTTCAGGAGTACGATATTGCTGTCCCAGCCCGTCTCCTTTAACATCCAAGCCGATACCAGGGGACATAG
TTATGTAGTCGCTTTGAAGGTTAGGAAATCGACGACCAGCTATAAAGCCAAAGCAAAAATCGGTATGCTT
CTCAAACCATTCTAAGGTTTTCTCTGTGTAGGAACCAGTAGCCAAAGAGCCTTTGGAAGACATTTCAGCC
AAAAGCAAGAGTCCACGTCCCAAAGGTAAACCAACTTCTTTGAGGCCTTGTATAATACCCTCGCCTGGCA
CTGTATGGCAATTTGTGATATGAGCCCAAGAAGCAATTTTGTACACACCAGATGCATATTGTAGCTTGAC
GGTATTTCCAATGTCTGCGAATTTGCGATCCTCAAAGATAAGAAAACGATGCTTTTTACCTAAGGCCACC
AGTTTTTCTACCATATCCTGGTCGAAATCCTCGACAACGTCAATATGTGTCTTGATAACACAGACATAGG
GTCCAATTTTATCTACCAATTCTAAGATTTCGGATTTCTTCGTCAAATCGACCGCGACTGACAAGTTGCT
TTGCTTTTCTTCCATCAAAGCCAACAATTCCTTGGCAATGGGATTTTTCATCCCCTCAGCTCTAGCTGAA
TAGCTTTGAAATACTCTAGCATCCATAACTTTGCTTTTAAACCTTTAATTTCGATCCAAGCAAAAAAGAG
GTTCTTGGTAGGACAATACGGTAAGAAAACACGACATGTGCAGAGATGCCGACGAAGCATAGTTAAACTG
GGATGGTAAAATCAATTAAGAATTTATAAAGACAAAATTGTATAAGTCTCTAAAACATCTTAATTATACC
TCACAGAACTATCTAAAATATATTCACAAAGTGCAAACATTATCATGAAAAAGAACCATTTTAATTTAAA
GCAAGGGCATTAAGGCTTATTTACAGAATTTCTTACTTTTGTAAAGATTATAAGGCTGATTATCTTTTTC
ACCATGCCAAAAATTACACAAGATAGAATGGATGTTTGAAATTAAACGTGAGTATACAAACAAATACACT
AGGTAAATCGAAACATTTTTTTCTCCATTAAGTAACAAATTCCTATTTAGAGAAAGAATGCTGAGTAGAT
TAAATAATCTATACAAACTTTTTTAACACAAATGCATACATATAGCCAGTGGGATTTGTAGCTAGTCGAT
CGACTCTAGAGGAAATTCGAGTCTAACTCCTTAACCACTCGGACATAGTGACTTATCTGACACTCATTGT
AAATTAATATATATATAGGCATTTTGTTTAGTTAAAGGTACTTAAGTAATTAGTATAAACGAACCAATTT
TATAATCAGGAAGTTAAGTGAATGGTAGCACATGTCGTAAAAATTGTGAATTTTTATTGAATAATATTTT
AAATACAAGCCTTTCTAGACTAGGTATACTCATAAACATATATGAGCAAAAGGATAGAGGAGATTACATT
GCATCTTCTACAAATTTATTTATTGCCCTTTACTGAAAAATTAAATAATGAGTACTAAATGATAAAAAGC
GCTCAGTACAAGAAAGATTGCAAAAATATTGCATTCTTCATGAATTAAAGTTGCATATAAGGCATATTGA
AAGTAATAGTACTAAAACAGCAGTTAGCGAAAATTAATAGAATTATATTCGCAAGACAATTGTGACATTA
AATTAAAAAATTGTAGAATTTTTACTATCCTCTTTAACGCCATGAGCCTTTATAAAAAGGTTAAATTAGT
TTTAACATTCTTTTTTTGAGTAAGAGTTTACAATTTATCAAAACCTGTGTTATTATATTCATTAGTTTCA
ATTTATTAGCATCTAGAGAAAAATCAATTGGCAGTTACATTGTTGGAATTTATGAAGAAAAAGAATCTAC
AACGGAGAATAAGTTGCTGATCGCTTTCCCTAAAATTGTATATTTTGCTGAGCTTATTTTGACATTTCGT
TGAAGTTTTCTCTAATTCGCATTCATTTTAAGTAAAACAATGAGAAATAAAATTACAAAAAATACAAATT
AAAATACAATTTTTAGCTATAATTATAGACGATGCCCTTGTATCCCATTCTGTCTCGCTTGCCCCTACTT
TTTATCTTTTATATACCATAATGAACGCTGCCGCTACTAACCATACCCCGATTTTACATTTCGGACTCCC
AAGGACGTACAAAATAGAAAACTATAGAAAAAAATAATCAGAAAATAGCATGTCATCTCTTTGTAAAACG
CAGTGCCCTACAACAACTAAGAAAATGGCTATCATGCGGAAGCTGGTGAGAAGAACAGCATCGGGACAAG
GGAAGGAAGAACAAAGACAAAGAAAACAAAAGAAAGCAATTGAAAACAAAACAAAACAATTTTCATTCCT
TCTCTTATCATTCCTTTTCTTTTCTTTTCTCTCATTCAACGCACTCCATCGTATCCGTATTCCTCTTATT
TTTTCTCTTTCTCTATATCCATTTCTTTCTCTCTAGGTGTGTCCTCTCTCTCTCTTCAATTTCTCTACTC
CGCATTCCAACGCATCCTTCCCCCAACCTCCCATTTCCTCCTTACGGCCCGATAGCGATCGTCTTTCCCT
CGCTATCACTCGCTACCGGCCCCTCCTCTGCACCGTAACCTCCTACGTATTTACCATATCATAAAGTTTT
TTCCGACGCTTATCGCTGACCCCCTGTCGCCCTCCTATTGGCTTCCGGATTATCTTCTTGTCCATAAGGT
GATCCATGCTTCCTGAAGATTCCCGAAATGTGTCCACTTTGGCGGGGAATCATTCCATCCACTTCTTTCT
CTCTCGCTTTCCTCATTCGGCGCTCCCCTTCCGCGTCTCATTGGTCTTCCGCTCCGTTTTTGCTTTGCCG
ATGTTACTTGGGGAGAGGTGCGATAATCCTTTCGCAAAAACTCGGTTTGACGCCTCCCATGGTATAAATA
GTGGGTGGTGGACAGGTGCCTTCGCTTTTCTTTAAGCAAGAGAATTGCTGCAGGTCGACTCTAGAGATGA
GCATCTACCAGGAGTTCGTCAACAAGTATTCACTGAGTAAGACACTGCGGTTCGAGCTGATCCCACAGGG
CAAGACACTGGAGAACATCAAGGCCCGAGGCCTGATTCTGGACGATGAGAAGCGGGCAAAAGACTATAAG
AAAGCCAAGCAGATCATTGATAAATACCACCAGTTCTTTATCGAGGAAATTCTGAGCTCCGTGTGCATCA
GTGAGGATCTGCTGCAGAATTACTCAGACGTGTACTTCAAGCTGAAGAAGAGCGACGATGACAACCTGCA
GAAGGACTTCAAGTCCGCCAAGGACACCATCAAGAAACAGATTAGCGAGTACATCAAGGACTCCGAAAAG
TTTAAAAATCTGTTCAACCAGAATCTGATCGATGCTAAGAAAGGCCAGGAGTCCGACCTGATCCTGTGGC
TGAAACAGTCTAAGGACAATGGGATTGAACTGTTCAAGGCTAACTCCGATATCACTGATATTGACGAGGC
ACTGGAAATCATCAAGAGCTTCAAGGGATGGACCACATACTTTAAAGGCTTCCACGAGAACCGCAAGAAC
GTGTACTCCAGCAACGACATTCCTACCTCCATCATCTACCGAATCGTCGATGACAATCTGCCAAAGTTCC
TGGAGAACAAGGCCAAATATGAATCTCTGAAGGACAAAGCTCCCGAGGCAATTAATTACGAACAGATCAA
GAAAGATCTGGCTGAGGAACTGACATTCGATATCGACTATAAGACTAGCGAGGTGAACCAGAGGGTCTTT
TCCCTGGACGAGGTGTTTGAAATCGCCAATTTCAACAATTACCTGAACCAGTCCGGCATTACTAAATTCA
ATACCATCATTGGCGGGAAGTTTGTGAACGGGGAGAATACCAAGCGCAAGGGAATTAACGAATACATCAA
TCTGTATAGCCAGCAGATCAACGACAAAACTCTGAAGAAATACAAGATGTCTGTGCTGTTCAAACAGATC
CTGAGTGATACCGAGTCCAAGTCTTTTGTCATTGATAAACTGGAAGATGACTCAGACGTGGTCACTACCA
TGCAGAGCTTTTATGAGCAGATCGCCGCTTTCAAGACAGTGGAGGAAAAATCTATTAAGGAAACTCTGAG
TCTGCTGTTCGATGACCTGAAAGCCCAGAAGCTGGACCTGAGTAAGATCTACTTCAAAAACGATAAGAGT
CTGACAGACCTGTCACAGCAGGTGTTTGATGACTATTCCGTGATTGGGACCGCCGTCCTGGAGTACATTA
CACAGCAGATCGCTCCAAAGAACCTGGATAATCCCTCTAAGAAAGAGCAGGAACTGATCGCTAAGAAAAC
CGAGAAGGCAAAATATCTGAGTCTGGAAACAATTAAGCTGGCACTGGAGGAGTTCAACAAGCACAGGGAT
ATTGACAAACAGTGCCGCTTTGAGGAAATCCTGGCCAACTTCGCAGCCATCCCCATGATTTTTGATGAGA
TCGCCCAGAACAAAGACAATCTGGCTCAGATCAGTATTAAGTACCAGAACCAGGGCAAGAAAGACCTGCT
GCAGGCTTCAGCAGAAGATGACGTGAAAGCCATCAAGGATCTGCTGGACCAGACCAACAATCTGCTGCAC
AAGCTGAAAATCTTCCATATTAGTCAGTCAGAGGATAAGGCTAATATCCTGGATAAAGACGAACACTTCT
ACCTGGTGTTCGAGGAATGTTACTTCGAGCTGGCAAACATTGTCCCCCTGTATAACAAGATTAGGAACTA
CATCACACAGAAGCCTTACTCTGACGAGAAGTTTAAACTGAACTTCGAAAATAGTACCCTGGCCAACGGG
TGGGATAAGAACAAGGAGCCTGACAACACAGCTATCCTGTTCATCAAGGATGACAAGTACTATCTGGGAG
TGATGAATAAGAAAAACAATAAGATCTTCGATGACAAAGCCATTAAGGAGAACAAAGGGGAAGGATACAA
GAAAATCGTGTATAAGCTGCTGCCCGGCGCAAATAAGATGCTGCCTAAGGTGTTCTTCAGCGCCAAGAGT
ATCAAATTCTACAACCCATCCGAGGACATCCTGCGGATTAGAAATCACTCAACACATACTAAGAACGGGA
GCCCCCAGAAGGGATATGAGAAATTTGAGTTCAACATCGAGGATTGCAGGAAGTTTATTGACTTCTACAA
GCAGAGCATCTCCAAACACCCTGAATGGAAGGATTTTGGCTTCCGGTTTTCCGACACACAGAGATATAAC
TCTATCGACGAGTTCTACCGCGAGGTGGAAAATCAGGGGTATAAGCTGACTTTTGAGAACATTTCTGAAA
GTTACATCGACAGCGTGGTCAATCAGGGAAAGCTGTACCTGTTCCAGATCTATAACAAAGATTTTTCAGC
ATACAGCAAGGGCAGACCAAACCTGCATACACTGTACTGGAAGGCCCTGTTCGATGAGAGGAATCTGCAG
GACGTGGTCTATAAACTGAACGGAGAGGCCGAACTGTTTTACCGGAAGCAGTCTATTCCTAAGAAAATCA
CTCACCCAGCTAAGGAGGCCATCGCTAACAAGAACAAGGACAATCCTAAGAAAGAGAGCGTGTTCGAATA
CGATCTGATTAAGGACAAGCGGTTCACCGAAGATAAGTTCTTTTTCCATTGTCCAATCACCATTAACTTC
AAGTCAAGCGGCGCTAACAAGTTCAACGACGAGATCAATCTGCTGCTGAAGGAAAAAGCAAACGATGTGC
ACATCCTGAGCATTGACCGAGGAGAGCGGCATCTGGCCTACTATACCCTGGTGGATGGCAAAGGGAATAT
CATTAAGCAGGATACATTCAACATCATTGGCAATGACCGGATGAAAACCAACTACCACGATAAACTGGCT
GCAATCGAGAAGGATAGAGACTCAGCTAGGAAGGACTGGAAGAAAATCAACAACATTAAGGAGATGAAGG
AAGGCTATCTGAGCCAGGTGGTCCATGAGATTGCAAAGCTGGTCATCGAATACAATGCCATTGTGGTGTT
CGAGGATCTGAACTTCGGCTTTAAGAGGGGGCGCTTTAAGGTGGAAAAACAGGTCTATCAGAAGCTGGAG
AAAATGCTGATCGAAAAGCTGAATTACCTGGTGTTTAAAGATAACGAGTTCGACAAGACCGGAGGCGTCC
TGAGAGCCTACCAGCTGACAGCTCCCTTTGAAACTTTCAAGAAAATGGGAAAACAGACAGGCATCATCTA
CTATGTGCCAGCCGGATTCACTTCCAAGATCTGCCCCGTGACCGGCTTTGTCAACCAGCTGTACCCTAAA
TATGAGTCAGTGAGCAAGTCCCAGGAATTTTTCAGCAAGTTCGATAAGATCTGTTATAATCTGGACAAGG
GGTACTTCGAGTTTTCCTTCGATTACAAGAACTTCGGCGACAAGGCCGCTAAGGGGAAATGGACCATTGC
CTCCTTCGGATCTCGCCTGATCAACTTTCGAAATTCCGATAAAAACCACAATTGGGACACTAGGGAGGTG
TACCCAACCAAGGAGCTGGAAAAGCTGCTGAAAGACTACTCTATCGAGTATGGACATGGCGAATGCATCA
AGGCAGCCATCTGTGGCGAGAGTGATAAGAAATTTTTCGCCAAGCTGACCTCAGTGCTGAATACAATCCT
GCAGATGCGGAACTCAAAGACCGGGACAGAACTGGACTATCTGATTAGCCCCGTGGCTGATGTCAACGGA
AACTTCTTCGACAGCAGACAGGCACCCAAAAATATGCCTCAGGATGCAGACGCCAACGGGGCCTACCACA
TCGGGCTGAAGGGACTGATGCTGCTGGGCCGGATCAAGAACAATCAGGAGGGGAAGAAGCTGAACCTGGT
CATTAAGAACGAGGAATACTTCGAGTTTGTCCAGAATAGAAATAACAAAAGGCCGGCGGCCACGAAAAAG
GCCGGCCAGGCAAAAAAGAAAAAGGGATCCTACCCATACGATGTTCCAGATTACGCTTATCCCTACGACG
TGCCTGATTATGCATACCCATATGATGTCCCCGACTATGCCTAATCTCTTCTCGAGTCATGTAATTAGTT
ATGTCACGCTTACATTCACGCCCTCCCCCCACATCCGCTCTAACCGAAAAGGAAGGAGTTAGACAACCTG
AAGTCTAGGTCCCTATTTATTTTTTTATAGTTATGTTAGTATTAAGAACGTTATTTATATTTCAAATTTT
TCTTTTTTTTCTGTACAGACGCGTGTACGCATGTAACATTATACTGAAAACCTTGCTTGAGAAGGTTTTG
GGACGCTCGAAGGCTTTAATTTGCGATCCCCTTTTCGTTTGCAAGAAGAAAGGAAACAATGGAGAAGAGA
TCATCCATTTGTATGTAAATTTTAGTAAACTTGAAGAAATCACTAACAACTTCTCTTACTTAGGGATTCT
ATGCAAAACCTTGTAAATCATCTGATGGAGGACTCGATTTAATGAATTGGAAGGTTGGATTTCCAGGTGG
CACTTTTCGGGGAAATGTGCGCGGAACCCCTATTTGTTTATTTTTCTAAATACATTCAAATATGTATCCG
CTCATGAGACAATAACCCTGATAAATGCTTCAATAATATTGAAAAAGGAAGAGTATGAGTATTCAACATT
TCCGTGTCGCCCTTATTCCCTTTTTTGCGGCATTTTGCCTTCCTGTTTTTGCTCACCCAGAAACGCTGGT
GAAAGTAAAAGATGCTGAAGATCAGTTGGGTGCACGAGTGGGTTACATCGAACTGGATCTCAACAGCGGT
AAGATCCTTGAGAGTTTTCGCCCCGAAGAACGTTTTCCAATGATGAGCACTTTTAAAGTTCTGCTATGTG
GCGCGGTATTATCCCGTATTGACGCCGGGCAAGAGCAACTCGGTCGCCGCATACACTATTCTCAGAATGA
CTTGGTTGAGTACTCACCAGTCACAGAAAAGCATCTTACGGATGGCATGACAGTAAGAGAATTATGCAGT
GCTGCCATAACCATGAGTGATAACACTGCGGCCAACTTACTTCTGACAACGATCGGAGGACCGAAGGAGC
TAACCGCTTTTTTGCACAACATGGGGGATCATGTAACTCGCCTTGATCGTTGGGAACCGGAGCTGAATGA
AGCCATACCAAACGACGAGCGTGACACCACGATGCCTGTAGCAATGGCAACAACGTTGCGCAAACTATTA
ACTGGCGAACTACTTACTCTAGCTTCCCGGCAACAATTAATAGACTGGATGGAGGCGGATAAAGTTGCAG
GACCACTTCTGCGCTCGGCCCTTCCGGCTGGCTGGTTTATTGCTGATAAATCTGGAGCCGGTGAGCGTGG
ATCTCGCGGTATCATTGCAGCACTGGGGCCAGATGGTAAGCCCTCCCGTATCGTAGTTATCTACACGACG
GGGAGTCAGGCAACTATGGATGAACGAAATAGACAGATCGCTGAGATAGGTGCCTCACTGATTAAGCATT
GGTAACTGTCAGACCAAGTTTACTCATATATACTTTAGATTGATTTAAAACTTCATTTTTAATTTAAAAG
GATCTAGGTGAAGATCCTTTTTGATAATCTCATGACCAAAATCCCTTAACGTGAGTTTTCGTTCCACTGA
GCGTCAGACCCCGTAGAAAAGATCAAAGGATCTTCTTGAGATCCTTTTTTTCTGCGCGTAATCTGCTGCT
TGCAAACAAAAAAACCACCGCTACCAGCGGTGGTTTGTTTGCCGGATCAAGAGCTACCAACTCTTTTTCC
GAAGGTAACTGGCTTCAGCAGAGCGCAGATACCAAATACTGTTCTTCTAGTGTAGCCGTAGTTAGGCCAC
CACTTCAAGAACTCTGTAGCACCGCCTACATACCTCGCTCTGCTAATCCTGTTACCAGTGGCTGCTGCCA
GTGGCGATAAGTCGTGTCTTACCGGGTTGGACTCAAGACGATAGTTACCGGATAAGGCGCAGCGGTCGGG
CTGAACGGGGGGTTCGTGCACACAGCCCAGCTTGGAGCGAACGACCTACACCGAACTGAGATACCTACAG
CGTGAGCTATGAGAAAGCGCCACGCTTCCCGAAGGGAGAAAGGCGGACAGGTATCCGGTAAGCGGCAGGG
TCGGAACAGGAGAGCGCACGAGGGAGCTTCCAGGGGGAAACGCCTGGTATCTTTATAGTCCTGTCGGGTT
TCGCCACCTCTGACTTGAGCGTCGATTTTTGTGATGCTCGTCAGGGGGGCGGAGCCTATGGAAAAACGCC
AGCAACGCGGCCTTTTTACGGTTCCTGGCCTTTTGCTGGCCTTTTGCTCACATGTTCTTTCCTGCGTTAT
CCCCTGATTCTGTGGATAACCGTATTACCGCCTTTGAGTGAGCTGATACCGCTCGCCGCAGCCGAACGAC
CGAGCGCAGCGAGTCAGTGAGCGAGGAAGCGGAAG
